>Addgene plasmid #46501 | pGEX Slap2-SH2 | depositor full sequence | sequence record 65722 | Full Sequence
ACGTTATCGACTGCACGGTGCACCAATGCTTCTGGCGTCAGGCAGCCATCGGAAGCTGTGGTATGGCTGT
GCAGGTCGTAAATCACTGCATAATTCGTGTCGCTCAAGGCGCACTCCCGTTCTGGATAATGTTTTTTGCG
CCGACATCATAACGGTTCTGGCAAATATTCTGAAATGAGCTGTTGACAATTAATCATCGGCTCGTATAAT
GTGTGGAATTGTGAGCGGATAACAATTTCACACAGGAAACAGTATTCATGTCCCCTATACTAGGTTATTG
GAAAATTAAGGGCCTTGTGCAACCCACTCGACTTCTTTTGGAATATCTTGAAGAAAAATATGAAGAGCAT
TTGTATGAGCGCGATGAAGGTGATAAATGGCGAAACAAAAAGTTTGAATTGGGTTTGGAGTTTCCCAATC
TTCCTTATTATATTGATGGTGATGTTAAATTAACACAGTCTATGGCCATCATACGTTATATAGCTGACAA
GCACAACATGTTGGGTGGTTGTCCAAAAGAGCGTGCAGAGATTTCAATGCTTGAAGGAGCGGTTTTGGAT
ATTAGATACGGTGTTTCGAGAATTGCATATAGTAAAGACTTTGAAACTCTCAAAGTTGATTTTCTTAGCA
AGCTACCTGAAATGCTGAAAATGTTCGAAGATCGTTTATGTCATAAAACATATTTAAATGGTGATCATGT
AACCCATCCTGACTTCATGTTGTATGACGCTCTTGATGTTGTTTTATACATGGACCCAATGTGCCTGGAT
GCGTTCCCAAAATTAGTTTGTTTTAAAAAACGTATTGAAGCTATCCCACAAATTGATAAGTACTTGAAAT
CCAGCAAGTATATAGCATGGCCTTTGCAGGGCTGGCAAGCCACGTTTGGTGGTGGCGACCATCCTCCAAA
ATCGGATCTGGAAGTTCTGTTCCAGGGGCCCCTGGGATCCGGGCGCGCCATGATCCCCAGCGTCCACGTG
GCCAAAGTCTCCCATGGGTGGCTGTATGAGGGCCTGAGCAGGGAGAAAGCAGAGGAACTGCTGTTGTTAC
CTGGGAACCCTGGAGGGGCCTTCCTCATCCGGGAGAGCCAGACCAGGAGAGGCTCTTACTCTCTGTCAGT
CCGCCTCAGCCGCCCTGCATCCTGGGACCGGATCAGACACTACAGGATCCACTGCCTTGACAATGGCTGG
CTGTACATCTCACCGCGCCTCACCTTCCCCTCACTCCAGGCCCTGGTGGACCATTACTCTGAGCTGGCGG
ATGACATCTGCTGCCTACTCAAGGAGCCCTGTGTCCTGCAGAGGGCTGGCCCGCTCCCTGGCTTAATTAA
CGAATTCTATGAGCGGCCGCATCGTGACTGACTGACGATCTGCCTCGCGCGTTTCGGTGATGACGGTGAA
AACCTCTGACACATGCAGCTCCCGGAGACGGTCACAGCTTGTCTGTAAGCGGATGCCGGGAGCAGACAAG
CCCGTCAGGGCGCGTCAGCGGGTGTTGGCGGGTGTCGGGGCGCAGCCATGACCCAGTCACGTAGCGATAG
CGGAGTGTATAATTCTTGAAGACGAAAGGGCCTCGTGATACGCCTATTTTTATAGGTTAATGTCATGATA
ATAATGGTTTCTTAGACGTCAGGTGGCACTTTTCGGGGAAATGTGCGCGGAACCCCTATTTGTTTATTTT
TCTAAATACATTCAAATATGTATCCGCTCATGAGACAATAACCCTGATAAATGCTTCAATAATATTGAAA
AAGGAAGAGTATGAGTATTCAACATTTCCGTGTCGCCCTTATTCCCTTTTTTGCGGCATTTTGCCTTCCT
GTTTTTGCTCACCCAGAAACGCTGGTGAAAGTAAAAGATGCTGAAGATCAGTTGGGTGCACGAGTGGGTT
ACATCGAACTGGATCTCAACAGCGGTAAGATCCTTGAGAGTTTTCGCCCCGAAGAACGTTTTCCAATGAT
GAGCACTTTTAAAGTTCTGCTATGTGGCGCGGTATTATCCCGTGTTGACGCCGGGCAAGAGCAACTCGGT
CGCCGCATACACTATTCTCAGAATGACTTGGTTGAGTACTCACCAGTCACAGAAAAGCATCTTACGGATG
GCATGACAGTAAGAGAATTATGCAGTGCTGCCATAACCATGAGTGATAACACTGCGGCCAACTTACTTCT
GACAACGATCGGAGGACCGAAGGAGCTAACCGCTTTTTTGCACAACATGGGGGATCATGTAACTCGCCTT
GATCGTTGGGAACCGGAGCTGAATGAAGCCATACCAAACGACGAGCGTGACACCACGATGCCTGCAGCAA
TGGCAACAACGTTGCGCAAACTATTAACTGGCGAACTACTTACTCTAGCTTCCCGGCAACAATTAATAGA
CTGGATGGAGGCGGATAAAGTTGCAGGACCACTTCTGCGCTCGGCCCTTCCGGCTGGCTGGTTTATTGCT
GATAAATCTGGAGCCGGTGAGCGTGGGTCTCGCGGTATCATTGCAGCACTGGGGCCAGATGGTAAGCCCT
CCCGTATCGTAGTTATCTACACGACGGGGAGTCAGGCAACTATGGATGAACGAAATAGACAGATCGCTGA
GATAGGTGCCTCACTGATTAAGCATTGGTAACTGTCAGACCAAGTTTACTCATATATACTTTAGATTGAT
TTAAAACTTCATTTTTAATTTAAAAGGATCTAGGTGAAGATCCTTTTTGATAATCTCATGACCAAAATCC
CTTAACGTGAGTTTTCGTTCCACTGAGCGTCAGACCCCGTAGAAAAGATCAAAGGATCTTCTTGAGATCC
TTTTTTTCTGCGCGTAATCTGCTGCTTGCAAACAAAAAAACCACCGCTACCAGCGGTGGTTTGTTTGCCG
GATCAAGAGCTACCAACTCTTTTTCCGAAGGTAACTGGCTTCAGCAGAGCGCAGATACCAAATACTGTCC
TTCTAGTGTAGCCGTAGTTAGGCCACCACTTCAAGAACTCTGTAGCACCGCCTACATACCTCGCTCTGCT
AATCCTGTTACCAGTGGCTGCTGCCAGTGGCGATAAGTCGTGTCTTACCGGGTTGGACTCAAGACGATAG
TTACCGGATAAGGCGCAGCGGTCGGGCTGAACGGGGGGTTCGTGCACACAGCCCAGCTTGGAGCGAACGA
CCTACACCGAACTGAGATACCTACAGCGTGAGCTATGAGAAAGCGCCACGCTTCCCGAAGGGAGAAAGGC
GGACAGGTATCCGGTAAGCGGCAGGGTCGGAACAGGAGAGCGCACGAGGGAGCTTCCAGGGGGAAACGCC
TGGTATCTTTATAGTCCTGTCGGGTTTCGCCACCTCTGACTTGAGCGTCGATTTTTGTGATGCTCGTCAG
GGGGGCGGAGCCTATGGAAAAACGCCAGCAACGCGGCCTTTTTACGGTTCCTGGCCTTTTGCTGGCCTTT
TGCTCACATGTTCTTTCCTGCGTTATCCCCTGATTCTGTGGATAACCGTATTACCGCCTTTGAGTGAGCT
GATACCGCTCGCCGCAGCCGAACGACCGAGCGCAGCGAGTCAGTGAGCGAGGAAGCGGAAGAGCGCCTGA
TGCGGTATTTTCTCCTTACGCATCTGTGCGGTATTTCACACCGCATAAATTCCGACACCATCGAATGGTG
CAAAACCTTTCGCGGTATGGCATGATAGCGCCCGGAAGAGAGTCAATTCAGGGTGGTGAATGTGAAACCA
GTAACGTTATACGATGTCGCAGAGTATGCCGGTGTCTCTTATCAGACCGTTTCCCGCGTGGTGAACCAGG
CCAGCCACGTTTCTGCGAAAACGCGGGAAAAAGTGGAAGCGGCGATGGCGGAGCTGAATTACATTCCCAA
CCGCGTGGCACAACAACTGGCGGGCAAACAGTCGTTGCTGATTGGCGTTGCCACCTCCAGTCTGGCCCTG
CACGCGCCGTCGCAAATTGTCGCGGCGATTAAATCTCGCGCCGATCAACTGGGTGCCAGCGTGGTGGTGT
CGATGGTAGAACGAAGCGGCGTCGAAGCCTGTAAAGCGGCGGTGCACAATCTTCTCGCGCAACGCGTCAG
TGGGCTGATCATTAACTATCCGCTGGATGACCAGGATGCCATTGCTGTGGAAGCTGCCTGCACTAATGTT
CCGGCGTTATTTCTTGATGTCTCTGACCAGACACCCATCAACAGTATTATTTTCTCCCATGAAGACGGTA
CGCGACTGGGCGTGGAGCATCTGGTCGCATTGGGTCACCAGCAAATCGCGCTGTTAGCGGGCCCATTAAG
TTCTGTCTCGGCGCGTCTGCGTCTGGCTGGCTGGCATAAATATCTCACTCGCAATCAAATTCAGCCGATA
GCGGAACGGGAAGGCGACTGGAGTGCCATGTCCGGTTTTCAACAAACCATGCAAATGCTGAATGAGGGCA
TCGTTCCCACTGCGATGCTGGTTGCCAACGATCAGATGGCGCTGGGCGCAATGCGCGCCATTACCGAGTC
CGGGCTGCGCGTTGGTGCGGATATCTCGGTAGTGGGATACGACGATACCGAAGACAGCTCATGTTATATC
CCGCCGTCAACCACCATCAAACAGGATTTTCGCCTGCTGGGGCAAACCAGCGTGGACCGCTTGCTGCAAC
TCTCTCAGGGCCAGGCGGTGAAGGGCAATCAGCTGTTGCCCGTCTCACTGGTGAAAAGAAAAACCACCCT
GGCGCCCAATACGCAAACCGCCTCTCCCCGCGCGTTGGCCGATTCATTAATGCAGCTGGCACGACAGGTT
TCCCGACTGGAAAGCGGGCAGTGAGCGCAACGCAATTAATGTGAGTTAGCTCACTCATTAGGCACCCCAG
GCTTTACACTTTATGCTTCCGGCTCGTATGTTGTGTGGAATTGTGAGCGGATAACAATTTCACACAGGAA
ACAGCTATGACCATGATTACGGATTCACTGGCCGTCGTTTTACAACGTCGTGACTGGGAAAACCCTGGCG
TTACCCAACTTAATCGCCTTGCAGCACATCCCCCTTTCGCCAGCTGGCGTAATAGCGAAGAGGCCCGCAC
CGATCGCCCTTCCCAACAGTTGCGCAGCCTGAATGGCGAATGGCGCTTTGCCTGGTTTCCGGCACCAGAA
GCGGTGCCGGAAAGCTGGCTGGAGTGCGATCTTCCTGAGGCCGATACTGTCGTCGTCCCCTCAAACTGGC
AGATGCACGGTTACGATGCGCCCATCTACACCAACGTAACCTATCCCATTACGGTCAATCCGCCGTTTGT
TCCCACGGAGAATCCGACGGGTTGTTACTCGCTCACATTTAATGTTGATGAAAGCTGGCTACAGGAAGGC
CAGACGCGAATTATTTTTGATGGCGTTGGAATT
Features (pLannotate 1.2.2; 17 found; start..end, strand, type, name):
      6..107     -  CDS            yciV (fragment): RNAAM_ECOLI - Also known as trpH From Escherichia coli (strain K12).
    183..211     +  promoter       tac promoter: strong E. coli promoter; hybrid between the trp and lac UV5 promoters
    219..235     +  protein_bind   lac operator: The lac repressor binds to the lac operator to inhibit transcription in E. coli. This inhibition can be relieved by adding lactose or isopropyl-β-D-thiogalactopyranoside (IPTG). lac repressor encoded by lacI
    258..911     +  CDS            GST26_SCHJA: Experimental evidence at protein level: Swiss-Prot protein existence level 1. GST isoenzymes appear to play a central role in the parasite detoxification system. Other functions are also suspected including a role in increasing the solubility of haematin in the parasite gut. From Schistosoma japonicum (Blood fluke).
    948..1322    +  CDS            SLA2 (fragment): SLAP2_HUMAN - Also known as C20orf156, SLAP2. Experimental evidence at protein level: Swiss-Prot protein existence level 1. Adapter protein, which negatively regulates T-cell receptor (TCR) signaling. Inhibits T-cell antigen-receptor induced activation of nuclear factor of activated T-cells. May act by linking signaling proteins such as ZAP70 with CBL, leading to a CBL dependent degradation of signaling proteins. From Homo sapiens (Human).
   1370..1409    +  CDS            rop (fragment): Rop protein, which maintains plasmids at low copy number; rop
   1511..1551    +  misc_feature   bom (fragment): basis of mobility region from pBR322
   1656..1760    +  promoter       AmpR promoter: bla
   1761..2621    +  CDS            AmpR: β-lactamase; bla; confers resistance to ampicillin, carbenicillin, and related antibiotics
   2792..3380    +  rep_origin     ori: high-copy-number ColE1/pMB1/pBR322/pUC origin of replication
   3566..3617    -  misc_feature   bom (fragment): basis of mobility region from pBR322
   3624..3701    +  promoter       lacIq promoter: lacI (mutant); In the lacIq allele, a single base change in the promoter boosts expression of the lacI gene about 10-fold.
   3702..4784    +  CDS            lacI: lac repressor; lacI; The lac repressor binds to the lac operator to inhibit transcription in E. coli. This inhibition can be relieved by adding lactose or isopropyl-β-D-thiogalactopyranoside (IPTG).
   4797..4818    +  protein_bind   CAP binding site: CAP binding activates transcription in the presence of cAMP. E. coli catabolite activator protein
   4833..4863    +  promoter       lac promoter: promoter for the E. coli lac operon
   4871..4887    +  protein_bind   lac operator: The lac repressor binds to the lac operator to inhibit transcription in E. coli. This inhibition can be relieved by adding lactose or isopropyl-β-D-thiogalactopyranoside (IPTG). lac repressor encoded by lacI
   4907..5080    +  CDS            lacZα: LacZα fragment of β-galactosidase; lacZ fragment
