[The description below was written by a language model from this plasmid's Addgene catalogue record and pLannotate feature annotations shown in this document.]
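Description:
pGEX Slap2-SH2 is a bacterial expression plasmid built on the pGEX6P1 backbone for producing the SH2 domain of human SLAP2 (gene SLA2, Src-like adapter protein 2) as a glutathione S-transferase fusion in E. coli. The insert, recorded as about 393 bp and covering amino acids 84–197, was cloned between the BamHI and EcoRI sites, both of which remain intact. It sits in frame downstream of the Schistosoma japonicum GST coding sequence. The catalogue lists a PreScission protease recognition site between GST and the insert, which would allow the tag to be cleaved off after purification. The feature table does not annotate this short linker separately. The depositor gives the fusion protein's mass as roughly 39.1 kDa.

Expression is driven by the tac promoter, a strong trp/lac hybrid, followed by a lac operator. The plasmid also carries lacI under the lacIq promoter, so repressor is supplied in cis and transcription stays low until it is induced with IPTG. Propagation relies on a ColE1/pBR322-family origin and selection on the β-lactamase (AmpR) gene, which confers ampicillin resistance. The repository lists the plasmid as low copy, although the annotation tool labels the origin generically as high-copy. The remaining annotated elements are backbone remnants typical of pGEX vectors rather than functional parts of the payload: rop and bom fragments, a lac promoter/operator with lacZα, and a short yciV fragment.

SLAP2 is an adapter protein that negatively regulates T-cell receptor signalling. The associated publication concerns high-throughput phosphotyrosine profiling with SH2 domains, which suggests that the purified GST–SH2 fusion serves as a phosphotyrosine-binding probe.
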