Addgene plasmid #46501: pGEX Slap2-SH2
Depositing lab: Bruce Mayer. Depositing organization: University of Connecticut Health Center. Publication: High-throughput phosphotyrosine profiling using SH2 domains. Machida K, Thompson CM, Dierck K, Jablonowski K, Karkkainen S, Liu B, Zhang H, Nash PD, Newman DK, Nollau P, Pawson T, Renkema GH, Saksela K, Schiller MR, Shin DG, Mayer BJ. Mol Cell. 2007 Jun 22;26(6):899-915. 10.1016/j.molcel.2007.05.031 PubMed 17588523.
Backbone
  Vector backbone: pGEX6P1
  Backbone manufacturer: GE Healthcare Biosciences
  Backbone size w/o insert (bp): 4900
  Vector type: Bacterial Expression
Growth in bacteria
  Bacterial resistance: Ampicillin, 100 μg/mL
  Growth temperature: 37°C
  Growth strain: DH5alpha
  Copy number: Low Copy
Gene/Insert
  Gene/Insert name: Slap2 (alt names: SLA2; SLAP2; SLAP-2; FLJ21992; MGC49845; C20orf156; SLA2)
  Species: H. sapiens (human)
  Insert size (bp): 393
  Mutation: contains amino acids 84-197
  Entrez Gene: SLA2 (a.k.a. C20orf156, MARS, SLAP-2, SLAP2)
  Promoter: Tac
  Tag / fusion protein: GST (N terminal on backbone); PreScission (N terminal on backbone)
  Cloning method: Restriction Enzyme; 5′ cloning site BamHI (not destroyed); 3′ cloning site EcoRI (not destroyed)
  Sequencing primers: 5′ pGEX-5; 3′ pGEX-3
Terms and licenses: Academic/Nonprofit Terms; Industry Terms: Not Available to Industry
Depositor comments: The molecular weight of the GST fusion protein is approximately 39.1 kDa
How to cite: pGEX Slap2-SH2 was a gift from Bruce Mayer (Addgene plasmid # 46501 ; http://n2t.net/addgene:46501 ; RRID:Addgene_46501)
