>Addgene plasmid #46501 | pGEX Slap2-SH2 | depositor partial sequence | sequence record 65723 | Insert sequence
GGATCCGGGCGCGCCATGATCCCCAGCGTCCACGTGGCCAAAGTCTCCCATGGGTGGCTGTATGAGGGCC
TGAGCAGGGAGAAAGCAGAGGAACTGCTGTTGTTACCTGGGAACCCTGGAGGGGCCTTCCTCATCCGGGA
GAGCCAGACCAGGAGAGGCTCTTACTCTCTGTCAGTCCGCCTCAGCCGCCCTGCATCCTGGGACCGGATC
AGACACTACAGGATCCACTGCCTTGACAATGGCTGGCTGTACATCTCACCGCGCCTCACCTTCCCCTCAC
TCCAGGCCCTGGTGGACCATTACTCTGAGCTGGCGGATGACATCTGCTGCCTACTCAAGGAGCCCTGTGT
CCTGCAGAGGGCTGGCCCGCTCCCTGGCTTAATTAACGAATTC
