>Addgene plasmid #46501 | pGEX Slap2-SH2 | addgene partial sequence | sequence record 66742 | pGEX5
GGGGCCCCTGGGATCCGGGCGCGCCATGATCCCCAGCGTCCACGTGGCCAAAGTCTCCCATGGGTGGCTG
TATGAGGGCCTGAGCAGGGAGAAAGCAGAGGAACTGCTGTTGTTACCTGGGAACCCTGGAGGGGCCTTCC
TCATCCGGGAGAGCCAGACCAGGAGAGGCTCTTACTCTCTGTCAGTCCGCCTCAGCCGCCCTGCATCCTG
GGACCGGATCAGACACTACAGGATCCACTGCCTTGACAATGGCTGGCTGTACATCTCACCGCGCCTCACC
TTCCCCTCACTCCAGGCCCTGGTGGACCATTACTCTGAGCTGGCGGATGACATCTGCTGCCTACTCAAGG
AGCCCTGTGTCCTGCAGAGGGCTGGCCCGCTCCCTGGCTTAATTAACGAATTCTATGAGCGGCCGCATCG
TGACTGACTGACGATCTGCCTCGCGCGTTTCGGTGATGACGGTGAAAACCTCTGACACATGCAGCTCCCG
GAGACGGTCACAGCTTGTCTGTAAGCGGATGCCGGGAGCAGACAAGCCCGTCAGGGCGCGTCAGCGGGTG
TTGGCGGGTGTCGGGGCGCAGCCATGACCCAGTCACGTAGCGATAGCGGAGTGTATAATTCTTGAAGACG
AAAGGGCCTCGTGATACGCCTATTTTTATAGGTTAATGTCATGATAATAATGGTTTCTTAGACGTCAGGT
GGCACTTTTCGGGGAAATGTGCGCGGAACCCCTATTTGTTTATTTTTCTAAATACATTCAAATATGTATC
CGCTCATGAGACAATAACCCTGATAAATGCTTCAATAATATTGAAAAAGGAA
